Addgene plasmid #134968: sg_shuttle_RFP657
Purpose: (Empty Backbone) Lentiviral vector for sgRNA expression
Depositing lab: Beat Bornhauser. Depositing organization: University Children's Hospital Zurich. Publication: Rapid Generation of Leukemogenic Chromosomal Translocations in Vivo Using CRISPR/Cas9. Huang Y, Marovca B, Dettwiler S, Bode PK, Bornhauser B, Bourquin JP. Hemasphere. 2020 Sep 30;4(5):e456. doi: 10.1097/HS9.0000000000000456. eCollection 2020 Oct. PubMed 33134860.
Backbone
  Vector backbone: pINDUCER21
  Backbone size (bp): 7458
  Modifications to backbone: The lentiviral backbone is derived from pINDUCER21 (Addgene #75159) and modified to express sgRNA and RFP657.
  Vector type: Mammalian Expression, Lentiviral, CRISPR
  Promoter: U6-sgRNA; EFS-RFP657
Growth in bacteria
  Bacterial resistance: Ampicillin, 100 μg/mL
  Growth temperature: 37°C
  Growth strain: NEB Stable
  Growth instructions: In case of cloning multiple U6-sgRNA cassettes in one vector, grow the bacteria in 30°C.
  Copy number: Unknown
Gene/Insert
  Cloning method: Restriction Enzyme
  Sequencing primers: 5′ gagggcctatttcccatgattc
Terms and licenses: Academic/Nonprofit Terms; Industry Terms: Not Available to Industry
How to cite: sg_shuttle_RFP657 was a gift from Beat Bornhauser (Addgene plasmid # 134968 ; http://n2t.net/addgene:134968 ; RRID:Addgene_134968)
