[The description below was written by a language model from this plasmid's Addgene catalogue record and pLannotate feature annotations shown in this document.]
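Description:
sg_shuttle_RFP657 is an empty lentiviral backbone for sgRNA expression, derived from pINDUCER21 and modified to carry a guide RNA cassette together with a far-red fluorescent marker. The sequenced plasmid is about 7.5 kb. In bacteria it is maintained through a high-copy ColE1/pUC-type origin and selected with ampicillin via the β-lactamase gene. The record indicates a recombination-tolerant E. coli strain for propagation, reflecting the repeated LTR sequences and the option of inserting several U6-sgRNA units in tandem.

The viral portion contains the standard HIV-1-derived elements of a self-inactivating transfer vector: a truncated 5' LTR, the Ψ packaging signal with an adjoining gag fragment, the Rev response element for Rev-dependent nuclear export of the genomic RNA, the cPPT/CTS, and a ΔU3 3' LTR followed by a bGH polyadenylation signal. Between these lie two expression units. A human U6 RNA polymerase III promoter sits upstream of the Streptococcus pyogenes Cas9 guide RNA scaffold, leaving a short gap where a spacer is inserted by restriction cloning. A second partial scaffold match is annotated just downstream, and the record does not explain its role. The EF-1α core (EFS) promoter then drives TagRFP657, a monomeric far-red protein, with a WPRE downstream to enhance transcript expression.

No Cas9 is encoded, so the nuclease must be supplied separately. TagRFP657 allows transduced cells to be tracked or sorted in a channel distinct from common green and red reporters. The associated publication concerns CRISPR/Cas9 generation of leukemogenic chromosomal translocations, consistent with delivering more than one guide from such vectors.
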