Features (pLannotate 1.2.2; 26 found; start..end, strand, type, name):
    377..634     +  LTR            5' LTR (truncated): truncated 5' long terminal repeat (LTR) from HIV-1
    681..806     +  misc_feature   HIV-1 Ψ: packaging signal of human immunodeficiency virus type 1
    790..1128    +  CDS            HIV-1 gag (fragment): gag protein from human immunodeficiency virus 1; gag
   1303..1536    +  misc_feature   RRE: The Rev response element (RRE) of HIV-1 allows for Rev-dependent mRNA export from the nucleus to the cytoplasm.
   1913..2013    +  CDS            Rev (fragment): human immunodeficiency virus 1 (HIV-1) Rev protein; rev; enhances nuclear export of unspliced and incompletely spliced viral mRNAs
   2058..2175    +  misc_feature   cPPT/CTS: central polypurine tract and central termination sequence of HIV-1
   2234..2474    +  promoter       U6 promoter: RNA polymerase III promoter for human U6 snRNA
   2501..2576    +  misc_RNA       gRNA scaffold: guide RNA scaffold for the Streptococcus pyogenes CRISPR/Cas9 system
   2583..2626    +  misc_RNA       gRNA scaffold (fragment): guide RNA scaffold for the Streptococcus pyogenes CRISPR/Cas9 system
   2689..2900    +  promoter       EF-1α core promoter: core promoter for human elongation factor EF-1α
   2926..3627    +  CDS            TagRFP657: far-red monomeric fluorescent protein with an emission peak at 657 nm (Morozova et al., 2010) derived from mKate
   3649..4237    +  misc_feature   WPRE: woodchuck hepatitis virus posttranscriptional regulatory element
   4288..4307    +  misc_feature   cPPT/CTS (fragment): central polypurine tract and central termination sequence of HIV-1
   4309..4542    +  LTR            3' LTR (ΔU3): self-inactivating 3' long terminal repeat (LTR) from HIV-1
   4574..4798    +  polyA_signal   bGH poly(A) signal: bovine growth hormone polyadenylation signal
   4971..5075    +  promoter       AmpR promoter: bla
   5076..5936    +  CDS            AmpR: β-lactamase; bla; confers resistance to ampicillin, carbenicillin, and related antibiotics
   6107..6695    +  rep_origin     ori: high-copy-number ColE1/pMB1/pBR322/pUC origin of replication
   6878..6932    +  CDS            lacI (fragment): lac repressor; lacI; The lac repressor binds to the lac operator to inhibit transcription in E. coli. This inhibition can be relieved by adding lactose or isopropyl-β-D-thiogalactopyranoside (IPTG).
   6938..7031    +  rep_origin     SV40 ori (fragment): SV40 origin of replication
   7056..7093    +  CDS            lacI (fragment): lac repressor; lacI; The lac repressor binds to the lac operator to inhibit transcription in E. coli. This inhibition can be relieved by adding lactose or isopropyl-β-D-thiogalactopyranoside (IPTG).
   7106..7127    +  protein_bind   CAP binding site: CAP binding activates transcription in the presence of cAMP. E. coli catabolite activator protein
   7142..7172    +  promoter       lac promoter: promoter for the E. coli lac operon
   7180..7196    +  protein_bind   lac operator: The lac repressor binds to the lac operator to inhibit transcription in E. coli. This inhibition can be relieved by adding lactose or isopropyl-β-D-thiogalactopyranoside (IPTG). lac repressor encoded by lacI
   7230..7313    +  polyA_signal   SV40 poly(A) signal (fragment): SV40 polyadenylation signal
   7480..329     +  CDS            nef (fragment) (across the origin): NEF_HV1BR - Experimental evidence at protein level: Swiss-Prot protein existence level 1. Extracellular Nef protein targets CD4(+) T-lymphocytes for apoptosis by interacting with CXCR4 surface receptors (PubMed:14990729). From Human immunodeficiency virus type 1 group M subtype B (isolate BRU/LAI) (HIV-1).
>Addgene plasmid #134968 | sg_shuttle_RFP657 | addgene full sequence | sequence record 266186 | Addgene NGS Result
TGGAAGGGCTAATTCACTCCCAAAGAAGACAAGATATCCTTGATCTGTGGATCTACCACACACAAGGCTA
CTTCCCTGATTAGCAGAACTACACACCAGGGCCAGGGGTCAGATATCCACTGACCTTTGGATGGTGCTAC
AAGCTAGTACCAGTTGAGCCAGATAAGGTAGAAGAGGCCAATAAAGGAGAGAACACCAGCTTGTTACACC
CTGTGAGCCTGCATGGGATGGATGACCCGGAGAGAGAAGTGTTAGAGTGGAGGTTTGACAGCCGCCTAGC
ATTTCATCACGTGGCCCGAGAGCTGCATCCGGAGTACTTCAAGAACTGCTGATATCGAGCTTGCTACAAG
GGACTTTCCGCTGGGGACTTTCCAGGGAGGCGTGGCCTGGGCGGGACTGGGGAGTGGCGAGCCCTCAGAT
CCTGCATATAAGCAGCTGCTTTTTGCCTGTACTGGGTCTCTCTGGTTAGACCAGATCTGAGCCTGGGAGC
TCTCTGGCTAACTAGGGAACCCACTGCTTAAGCCTCAATAAAGCTTGCCTTGAGTGCTTCAAGTAGTGTG
TGCCCGTCTGTTGTGTGACTCTGGTAACTAGAGATCCCTCAGACCCTTTTAGTCAGTGTGGAAAATCTCT
AGCAGTGGCGCCCGAACAGGGACTTGAAAGCGAAAGGGAAACCAGAGGAGCTCTCTCGACGCAGGACTCG
GCTTGCTGAAGCGCGCACGGCAAGAGGCGAGGGGCGGCGACTGGTGAGTACGCCAAAAATTTTGACTAGC
GGAGGCTAGAAGGAGAGAGATGGGTGCGAGAGCGTCAGTATTAAGCGGGGGAGAATTAGATCGCGATGGG
AAAAAATTCGGTTAAGGCCAGGGGGAAAGAAAAAATATAAATTAAAACATATAGTATGGGCAAGCAGGGA
GCTAGAACGATTCGCAGTTAATCCTGGCCTGTTAGAAACATCAGAAGGCTGTAGACAAATACTGGGACAG
CTACAACCATCCCTTCAGACAGGATCAGAAGAACTTAGATCATTATATAATACAGTAGCAACCCTCTATT
GTGTGCATCAAAGGATAGAGATAAAAGACACCAAGGAAGCTTTAGACAAGATAGAGGAAGAGCAAAACAA
AAGTAAGACCACCGCACAGCAAGCGGCCGGCCGCTGATCTTCAGACCTGGAGGAGGAGATATGAGGGACA
ATTGGAGAAGTGAATTATATAAATATAAAGTAGTAAAAATTGAACCATTAGGAGTAGCACCCACCAAGGC
AAAGAGAAGAGTGGTGCAGAGAGAAAAAAGAGCAGTGGGAATAGGAGCTTTGTTCCTTGGGTTCTTGGGA
GCAGCAGGAAGCACTATGGGCGCAGCGTCAATGACGCTGACGGTACAGGCCAGACAATTATTGTCTGGTA
TAGTGCAGCAGCAGAACAATTTGCTGAGGGCTATTGAGGCGCAACAGCATCTGTTGCAACTCACAGTCTG
GGGCATCAAGCAGCTCCAGGCAAGAATCCTGGCTGTGGAAAGATACCTAAAGGATCAACAGCTCCTGGGG
ATTTGGGGTTGCTCTGGAAAACTCATTTGCACCACTGCTGTGCCTTGGAATGCTAGTTGGAGTAATAAAT
CTCTGGAACAGATTTGGAATCACACGACCTGGATGGAGTGGGACAGAGAAATTAACAATTACACAAGCTT
AATACACTCCTTAATTGAAGAATCGCAAAACCAGCAAGAAAAGAATGAACAAGAATTATTGGAATTAGAT
AAATGGGCAAGTTTGTGGAATTGGTTTAACATAACAAATTGGCTGTGGTATATAAAATTATTCATAATGA
TAGTAGGAGGCTTGGTAGGTTTAAGAATAGTTTTTGCTGTACTTTCTATAGTGAATAGAGTTAGGCAGGG
ATATTCACCATTATCGTTTCAGACCCACCTCCCAACCCCGAGGGGACCCGACAGGCCCGAAGGAATAGAA
GAAGAAGGTGGAGAGAGAGACAGAGACAGATCCATTCGATTAGTGAACGGATCTCGACGGTATCGCCGAA
TTCACAAATGGCAGTATTCATCCACAATTTTAAAAGAAAAGGGGGGATTGGGGGGTACAGTGCAGGGGAA
AGAATAGTAGACATAATAGCAACAGACATACAAACTAAAGAATTACAAAAACAAATTACAAAAATTCAAA
ATTTTCGGGTTTATTACAGGGACAGCAGAGATCCAGTTTGGACTAGGATCCACTAGTACATGTGAGGGCC
TATTTCCCATGATTCCTTCATATTTGCATATACGATACAAGGCTGTTAGAGAGATAATTGGAATTAATTT
GACTGTAAACACAAAGATATTAGTACAAAATACGTGACGTAGAAAGTAATAATTTCTTGGGTAGTTTGCA
GTTTTAAAATTATGTTTTAAAATGGACTATCATATGCTTACCGTAACTTGAAAGTATTTCGATTTCTTGG
CTTTATATATCTTGTGGAAAGGACGAAACACCGGAGACGCGAGCGTCTCTGTTTTAGAGCTAGAAATAGC
AAGTTAAAATAAGGCTAGTCCGTTATCAACTTGAAAAAGTGGCACCGAGTCGGTGCTTTTTTGTTTTAGA
GCTAGAAATAGCAAGTTAAAATAAGGCTAGTCCGTTTTTAGCGCGTGCGCCAATTCTGCAGACAAATGGC
TCTAGAGGTACCTCCGGTGCCCGTCAGTGGGCAGAGCGCACATCGCCCACAGTCCCCGAGAAGTTGGGGG
GAGGGGTCGGCAATTGAACCGGTGCCTAGAGAAGGTGGCGCGGGGTAAACTGGGAAAGTGATGTCGTGTA
CTGGCTCCGCCTTTTTCCCGAGGGTGGGGGAGAACCGTATATAAGTGCAGTAGTCGCCGTGAACGTTCTT
TTTCGCAACGGGTTTGCCGCCAGAACACAGGTGTCGTGACGCGGGATCTGCCACCATGAGCGAGCTGATC
ACCGAGAACATGCACATGAAGCTGTACATGGAGGGCACCGTGAACAACCACCACTTCAAGTGCACATCCG
AGGGCGAAGGCAAGCCCTACGAGGGCACCCAGACCCAGAGAATCAAGGTGGTCGAGGGCGGCCCTCTCCC
CTTCGCCTTCGACATCCTGGCTACCAGCTTCATGTACGGCAGTCACACCTTCATCAACCACACCCAGGGC
ATCCCCGACTTCTGGAAGCAGTCCTTCCCTGAGGGCTTCACATGGGAGAGAGTCACCACATACGAAGACG
GGGGCGTGCTGACCGCTACCCAGGACACCAGCCTCCAGGACGGCTGCCTCATCTACAACGTCAAGATCAG
AGGGGTGAACTTCCCATCCAACGGCCCTGTGATGCAGAAGAAAACACTCGGCTGGGAGGCCCACACCGAG
ATGCTGTACCCCGCTGACGGCGGCCTGGAAGGCAGAACCGCGCTGGCCCTGAAGCTCGTGGGCGGGGGCC
ACCTGATCTGCAACTTCAAGACCACATACAGATCCAAGAAACCCGCTAAGAACCTCAAGATGCCCGGCGT
CTACTATGTGGACTACAGACTGGAAAGAATCAAGGAGGCCGACAAAGAGACCTACGTCGAGCAGCACGAG
GTGGCTGTGGCCAGATACTGCGACCTCCCTAGCAAACTGGGGCACAAGCTTAATTAAGGTACCACGCGTT
AAGTCGACAATCAACCTCTGGATTACAAAATTTGTGAAAGATTGACTGGTATTCTTAACTATGTTGCTCC
TTTTACGCTATGTGGATACGCTGCTTTAATGCCTTTGTATCATGCTATTGCTTCCCGTATGGCTTTCATT
TTCTCCTCCTTGTATAAATCCTGGTTGCTGTCTCTTTATGAGGAGTTGTGGCCCGTTGTCAGGCAACGTG
GCGTGGTGTGCACTGTGTTTGCTGACGCAACCCCCACTGGTTGGGGCATTGCCACCACCTGTCAGCTCCT
TTCCGGGACTTTCGCTTTCCCCCTCCCTATTGCCACGGCGGAACTCATCGCCGCCTGCCTTGCCCGCTGC
TGGACAGGGGCTCGGCTGTTGGGCACTGACAATTCCGTGGTGTTGTCGGGGAAATCATCGTCCTTTCCTT
GGCTGCTCGCCTGTGTTGCCACCTGGATTCTGCGCGGGACGTCCTTCTGCTACGTCCCTTCGGCCCTCAA
TCCAGCGGACCTTCCTTCCCGCGGCCTGCTGCCGGCTCTGCGGCCTCTTCCGCGTCTTCGCCTTCGCCCT
CAGACGAGTCGGATCTCCCTTTGGGCCGCCTCCCCGCGTCGACTTTAAGACCAATGACTTACAAGGCAGC
TGTAGATCTTAGCCACTTTTTAAAAGAAAAGGGGGGACTGGAAGGGCTAATTCACTCCCAACGAAGACAA
GATCTGCTTTTTGCTTGTACTGGGTCTCTCTGGTTAGACCAGATCTGAGCCTGGGAGCTCTCTGGCTAAC
TAGGGAACCCACTGCTTAAGCCTCAATAAAGCTTGCCTTGAGTGCTTCAAGTAGTGTGTGCCCGTCTGTT
GTGTGACTCTGGTAACTAGAGATCCCTCAGACCCTTTTAGTCAGTGTGGAAAATCTCTAGCAGGGCCCGT
TTAAACCCGCTGATCAGCCTCGACTGTGCCTTCTAGTTGCCAGCCATCTGTTGTTTGCCCCTCCCCCGTG
CCTTCCTTGACCCTGGAAGGTGCCACTCCCACTGTCCTTTCCTAATAAAATGAGGAAATTGCATCGCATT
GTCTGAGTAGGTGTCATTCTATTCTGGGGGGTGGGGTGGGGCAGGACAGCAAGGGGGAGGATTGGGAAGA
CAATAGCAGGCATGCTGGGGATGCGGTGGGCTCTATGGTTATAACTTGCAAAGAAATGAATATCAGAGAG
TGAGAGGCCCGGGTTAATTAAGGAAAGGGCTAGATCATTCTTGAAGACGAAAGGGCCTCGTGATACGCCT
ATTTTTATAGGTTAATGTCATGATAATAATGGTTTCTTAGACGTCAGGTGGCACTTTTCGGGGAAATGTG
CGCGGAACCCCTATTTGTTTATTTTTCTAAATACATTCAAATATGTATCCGCTCATGAGACAATAACCCT
GATAAATGCTTCAATAATATTGAAAAAGGAAGAGTATGAGTATTCAACATTTCCGTGTCGCCCTTATTCC
CTTTTTTGCGGCATTTTGCCTTCCTGTTTTTGCTCACCCAGAAACGCTGGTGAAAGTAAAAGATGCTGAA
GATCAGTTGGGTGCACGAGTGGGTTACATCGAACTGGATCTCAACAGCGGTAAGATCCTTGAGAGTTTTC
GCCCCGAAGAACGTTTTCCAATGATGAGCACTTTTAAAGTTCTGCTATGTGGCGCGGTATTATCCCGTGT
TGACGCCGGGCAAGAGCAACTCGGTCGCCGCATACACTATTCTCAGAATGACTTGGTTGAGTACTCACCA
GTCACAGAAAAGCATCTTACGGATGGCATGACAGTAAGAGAATTATGCAGTGCTGCCATAACCATGAGTG
ATAACACTGCGGCCAACTTACTTCTGACAACGATCGGAGGACCGAAGGAGCTAACCGCTTTTTTGCACAA
CATGGGGGATCATGTAACTCGCCTTGATCGTTGGGAACCGGAGCTGAATGAAGCCATACCAAACGACGAG
CGTGACACCACGATGCCTGTAGCAATGGCAACAACGTTGCGCAAACTATTAACTGGCGAACTACTTACTC
TAGCTTCCCGGCAACAATTAATAGACTGGATGGAGGCGGATAAAGTTGCAGGACCACTTCTGCGCTCGGC
CCTTCCGGCTGGCTGGTTTATTGCTGATAAATCTGGAGCCGGTGAGCGTGGGTCTCGCGGTATCATTGCA
GCACTGGGGCCAGATGGTAAGCCCTCCCGTATCGTAGTTATCTACACGACGGGGAGTCAGGCAACTATGG
ATGAACGAAATAGACAGATCGCTGAGATAGGTGCCTCACTGATTAAGCATTGGTAACTGTCAGACCAAGT
TTACTCATATATACTTTAGATTGATTTAAAACTTCATTTTTAATTTAAAAGGATCTAGGTGAAGATCCTT
TTTGATAATCTCATGACCAAAATCCCTTAACGTGAGTTTTCGTTCCACTGAGCGTCAGACCCCGTAGAAA
AGATCAAAGGATCTTCTTGAGATCCTTTTTTTCTGCGCGTAATCTGCTGCTTGCAAACAAAAAAACCACC
GCTACCAGCGGTGGTTTGTTTGCCGGATCAAGAGCTACCAACTCTTTTTCCGAAGGTAACTGGCTTCAGC
AGAGCGCAGATACCAAATACTGTTCTTCTAGTGTAGCCGTAGTTAGGCCACCACTTCAAGAACTCTGTAG
CACCGCCTACATACCTCGCTCTGCTAATCCTGTTACCAGTGGCTGCTGCCAGTGGCGATAAGTCGTGTCT
TACCGGGTTGGACTCAAGACGATAGTTACCGGATAAGGCGCAGCGGTCGGGCTGAACGGGGGGTTCGTGC
ACACAGCCCAGCTTGGAGCGAACGACCTACACCGAACTGAGATACCTACAGCGTGAGCTATGAGAAAGCG
CCACGCTTCCCGAAGGGAGAAAGGCGGACAGGTATCCGGTAAGCGGCAGGGTCGGAACAGGAGAGCGCAC
GAGGGAGCTTCCAGGGGGAAACGCCTGGTATCTTTATAGTCCTGTCGGGTTTCGCCACCTCTGACTTGAG
CGTCGATTTTTGTGATGCTCGTCAGGGGGGCGGAGCCTATGGAAAAACGCCAGCAACGCGGCCTTTTTAC
GGTTCCTGGCCTTTTGCTGGCCTTTTGCTCACATGTTCTTTCCTGCGTTATCCCCTGATTCTGTGGATAA
CCGTATTACCGCCTTTGAGTGAGCTGATACCGCTCGCCGCAGCCGAACGACCGAGCGCAGCGAGTCAGTG
AGCGAGGAAGCGGAAGAGCGCCCAATACGCAAACCGCCTCTCCCCGCGCGTTGGCCGATTCATTAATGCA
GCAAGCTCATGGCTGACTAATTTTTTTTATTTATGCAGAGGCCGAGGCCGCCTCGGCCTCTGAGCTATTC
CAGAAGTAGTGAGGAGGCTTTTTTGGAGGCCTAGGCTTTTGCAAAAAGCTCCCCGTGGCACGACAGGTTT
CCCGACTGGAAAGCGGGCAGTGAGCGCAACGCAATTAATGTGAGTTAGCTCACTCATTAGGCACCCCAGG
CTTTACACTTTATGCTTCCGGCTCGTATGTTGTGTGGAATTGTGAGCGGATAACAATTTCACACAGGAAA
CAGCTATGACATGATTACGAATTTCACAAATAAAGCATTTTTTTCACTGCATTCTAGTTGTGGTTTGTCC
AAACTCATCAATGTATCTTATCATGTCTGGATCAACTGGATAACTCAAGCTAACCAAAATCATCCCAAAC
TTCCCACCCCATACCCTATTACCACTGCCAATTACCTGTGGTTTCATTTACTCTAAACCTGTGATTCCTC
TGAATTATTTTCATTTTAAAGAAATTGTATTTGTTAAATATGTACTACAAACTTAGTAGT
